Addgene plasmid #63603: pX330A_FokI-1x3
Purpose: Expresses FokI-dCas9 and gRNA
Depositing lab: Takashi Yamamoto. Depositing organization: Hiroshima University. Publication: Production of knockout mice by DNA microinjection of various CRISPR/Cas9 vectors into freeze-thawed fertilized oocytes. Nakagawa Y, Sakuma T, Sakamoto T, Ohmuraya M, Nakagata N, Yamamoto T. BMC Biotechnol. 2015 May 22;15(1):33. 10.1186/s12896-015-0144-x PubMed 25997509.
Backbone
  Vector backbone: pUC ori vector
  Vector type: Mammalian Expression, CRISPR
Growth in bacteria
  Bacterial resistance: Ampicillin, 100 μg/mL
  Growth temperature: 37°C
  Growth strain: Stbl3
  Copy number: High Copy
Gene/Insert
  Gene/Insert name: FokI-dCas9
  Species: S. pyogenes and F. okeanokoites
  Promoter: CBh
  Cloning method: Unknown
  Sequencing primers: 5′ T7 (TAATACGACTCACTATAGGG)
Resource information
  A portion of this plasmid was derived from a plasmid made by: Feng Zhang
Terms and licenses: Academic/Nonprofit Terms; Industry Terms: Not Available to Industry
How to cite: pX330A_FokI-1x3 was a gift from Takashi Yamamoto (Addgene plasmid # 63603 ; http://n2t.net/addgene:63603 ; RRID:Addgene_63603)
