[The description below was written by a language model from this plasmid's Addgene catalogue record and the feature table of its GenBank file.]
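Description:
pX330A_FokI-1x3 is a 9,476 bp mammalian expression CRISPR plasmid, partly derived from an earlier Cas9/gRNA all-in-one vector, that delivers an RNA-guided FokI nuclease together with a guide RNA cassette. It is built on a high-copy pUC-type origin and is selected in bacteria with ampicillin through the bla gene. An f1 phage origin is also present, and a single AAV2 inverted terminal repeat sits downstream of the expression cassette. With only one ITR annotated, the ITR looks like a leftover from the parental backbone rather than part of a working AAV packaging unit.

The main payload is driven by the CBh promoter, annotated here as its parts: a shortened CMV enhancer, the chicken beta-actin promoter and a hybrid CBA/MVM intron. It expresses a fusion protein made up of an SV40 nuclear localization signal, the nonspecific FokI cleavage domain, catalytically dead S. pyogenes Cas9 (D10A and H840A) and a C-terminal nucleoplasmin NLS, and the transcript ends at the bGH polyadenylation signal. Because dCas9 only binds DNA and FokI must dimerize to cut, cleavage requires two guide RNAs that bring two fusion proteins to adjacent sites, an arrangement generally used to increase targeting specificity.

A human U6 Pol III promoter followed by the S. pyogenes gRNA scaffold supplies the guide. No spacer is annotated, so the target sequence is presumably inserted by the user. Next to this cassette lies a lacZ-alpha segment with lac promoter/operator and T7 and T3 promoters. It may act as a replaceable, screenable stuffer for adding further gRNA cassettes, as the "1x3" in the name hints, but the record does not say so. The associated publication concerns producing knockout mice by microinjecting CRISPR vectors into fertilized oocytes.
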