LOCUS       Exported 9476 bp ds-DNA circular SYN 13-MAY-2021
DEFINITION  Expresses FokI-dCas9 and gRNA.
ACCESSION   .
VERSION     .
KEYWORDS    pX330A_FokI-1x3
SOURCE      synthetic DNA construct
  ORGANISM  synthetic DNA construct
REFERENCE   1 (bases 1 to 9476)
  AUTHORS   Nakagawa Y, Sakuma T, Sakamoto T, Ohmuraya M, Nakagata N, Yamamoto T
  TITLE     Production of knockout mice by DNA microinjection of various
            CRISPR/Cas9 vectors into freeze-thawed fertilized oocytes.
  JOURNAL   BMC Biotechnol. 2015 May 22;15(1):33.
  PUBMED    25997509
REFERENCE   2 (bases 1 to 9476)
  AUTHORS   .
  TITLE     Direct Submission
  JOURNAL   Exported May 13, 2021 from SnapGene Server 1.1.58
            http://www.snapgene.com
FEATURES             Location/Qualifiers
     source          1..9476
                     /organism="synthetic DNA construct"
                     /mol_type="other DNA"
     enhancer        8..293
                     /label=CMV enhancer
                     /note="human cytomegalovirus immediate early enhancer;
                     contains an 18-bp deletion relative to the standard CMV
                     enhancer"
     promoter        295..572
                     /label=chicken beta-actin promoter
     intron          573..801
                     /label=hybrid intron
                     /note="hybrid between chicken beta-actin (CBA) and minute
                     virus of mice (MMV) introns (Gray et al., 2011)"
     CDS             822..842
                     /codon_start=1
                     /product="nuclear localization signal of SV40 (simian virus
                     40) large T antigen"
                     /label=SV40 NLS
                     /translation="PKKKRKV"
     CDS             849..1436
                     /codon_start=1
                     /product="nonspecific DNA cleavage domain of the FokI
                     endonuclease (Li et al., 1992)"
                     /label=FokI cleavage domain
                     /note="must dimerize to be catalytically active"
                     /translation="QLVKSELEEKKSELRHKLKYVPHEYIELIEIARNSTQDRILEMKV
                     MEFFMKVYGYRGKHLGGSRKPDGAIYTVGSPIDYGVIVDTKAYSGGYNLPIGQADEMQR
                     YVEENQTRNKHINPNEWWKVYPSSVTEFKFLFVSGHFKGNYKAQLTRLNHITNCNGAVL
                     SVEELLIGGEMIKAGTLTLEEVRRKFNNGEINF"
     CDS             1452..5552
                     /codon_start=1
                     /product="catalytically dead mutant of the Cas9
                     endonuclease from the Streptococcus pyogenes Type II
                     CRISPR/Cas system"
                     /label=dCas9
                     /note="RNA-guided DNA-binding protein that lacks
                     endonuclease activity due to the D10A mutation in the RuvC
                     catalytic domain and the H840A mutation in the HNH
                     catalytic domain"
                     /translation="DKKYSIGLAIGTNSVGWAVITDEYKVPSKKFKVLGNTDRHSIKKN
                     LIGALLFDSGETAEATRLKRTARRRYTRRKNRICYLQEIFSNEMAKVDDSFFHRLEESF
                     LVEEDKKHERHPIFGNIVDEVAYHEKYPTIYHLRKKLVDSTDKADLRLIYLALAHMIKF
                     RGHFLIEGDLNPDNSDVDKLFIQLVQTYNQLFEENPINASGVDAKAILSARLSKSRRLE
                     NLIAQLPGEKKNGLFGNLIALSLGLTPNFKSNFDLAEDAKLQLSKDTYDDDLDNLLAQI
                     GDQYADLFLAAKNLSDAILLSDILRVNTEITKAPLSASMIKRYDEHHQDLTLLKALVRQ
                     QLPEKYKEIFFDQSKNGYAGYIDGGASQEEFYKFIKPILEKMDGTEELLVKLNREDLLR
                     KQRTFDNGSIPHQIHLGELHAILRRQEDFYPFLKDNREKIEKILTFRIPYYVGPLARGN
                     SRFAWMTRKSEETITPWNFEEVVDKGASAQSFIERMTNFDKNLPNEKVLPKHSLLYEYF
                     TVYNELTKVKYVTEGMRKPAFLSGEQKKAIVDLLFKTNRKVTVKQLKEDYFKKIECFDS
                     VEISGVEDRFNASLGTYHDLLKIIKDKDFLDNEENEDILEDIVLTLTLFEDREMIEERL
                     KTYAHLFDDKVMKQLKRRRYTGWGRLSRKLINGIRDKQSGKTILDFLKSDGFANRNFMQ
                     LIHDDSLTFKEDIQKAQVSGQGDSLHEHIANLAGSPAIKKGILQTVKVVDELVKVMGRH
                     KPENIVIEMARENQTTQKGQKNSRERMKRIEEGIKELGSQILKEHPVENTQLQNEKLYL
                     YYLQNGRDMYVDQELDINRLSDYDVDAIVPQSFLKDDSIDNKVLTRSDKNRGKSDNVPS
                     EEVVKKMKNYWRQLLNAKLITQRKFDNLTKAERGGLSELDKAGFIKRQLVETRQITKHV
                     AQILDSRMNTKYDENDKLIREVKVITLKSKLVSDFRKDFQFYKVREINNYHHAHDAYLN
                     AVVGTALIKKYPKLESEFVYGDYKVYDVRKMIAKSEQEIGKATAKYFFYSNIMNFFKTE
                     ITLANGEIRKRPLIETNGETGEIVWDKGRDFATVRKVLSMPQVNIVKKTEVQTGGFSKE
                     SILPKRNSDKLIARKKDWDPKKYGGFDSPTVAYSVLVVAKVEKGKSKKLKSVKELLGIT
                     IMERSSFEKNPIDFLEAKGYKEVKKDLIIKLPKYSLFELENGRKRMLASAGELQKGNEL
                     ALPSKYVNFLYLASHYEKLKGSPEDNEQKQLFVEQHKHYLDEIIEQISEFSKRVILADA
                     NLDKVLSAYNKHRDKPIREQAENIIHLFTLTNLGAPAAFKYFDTTIDRKRYTSTKEVLD
                     ATLIHQSITGLYETRIDLSQLGGD"
     CDS             5553..5600
                     /codon_start=1
                     /product="bipartite nuclear localization signal from
                     nucleoplasmin"
                     /label=nucleoplasmin NLS
                     /translation="KRPAATKKAGQAKKKK"
     primer_bind     complement(5628..5645)
                     /label=BGH-rev
                     /note="Bovine growth hormone terminator, reverse primer.
                     Also called BGH reverse"
     polyA_signal    5634..5841
                     /label=bGH poly(A) signal
                     /note="bovine growth hormone polyadenylation signal"
     repeat_region   5850..5990
                     /label=AAV2 ITR
                     /note="inverted terminal repeat of adeno-associated virus
                     serotype 2"
     repeat_region   5850..5979
                     /label=AAV2 ITR
     rep_origin      6065..6520
                     /direction=RIGHT
                     /label=f1 ori
                     /note="f1 bacteriophage origin of replication; arrow
                     indicates direction of (+) strand synthesis"
     primer_bind     complement(6152..6171)
                     /label=F1ori-R
                     /note="F1 origin, reverse primer"
     primer_bind     6362..6383
                     /label=F1ori-F
                     /note="F1 origin, forward primer"
     primer_bind     complement(6537..6556)
                     /label=pRS-marker
                     /note="pRS vectors, use to sequence yeast selectable
                     marker"
     primer_bind     6656..6678
                     /label=pGEX 3'
                     /note="pGEX vectors, reverse primer"
     primer_bind     complement(6716..6734)
                     /label=pBRforEco
                     /note="pBR322 vectors, upsteam of EcoRI site, forward
                     primer"
     promoter        6802..6906
                     /gene="bla"
                     /label=AmpR promoter
     CDS             6907..7767
                     /codon_start=1
                     /gene="bla"
                     /product="beta-lactamase"
                     /label=AmpR
                     /note="confers resistance to ampicillin, carbenicillin, and
                     related antibiotics"
                     /translation="MSIQHFRVALIPFFAAFCLPVFAHPETLVKVKDAEDQLGARVGYI
                     ELDLNSGKILESFRPEERFPMMSTFKVLLCGAVLSRIDAGQEQLGRRIHYSQNDLVEYS
                     PVTEKHLTDGMTVRELCSAAITMSDNTAANLLLTTIGGPKELTAFLHNMGDHVTRLDRW
                     EPELNEAIPNDERDTTMPVAMATTLRKLLTGELLTLASRQQLIDWMEADKVAGPLLRSA
                     LPAGWFIADKSGAGERGSRGIIAALGPDGKPSRIVVIYTTGSQATMDERNRQIAEIGAS
                     LIKHW"
     primer_bind     complement(7125..7144)
                     /label=Amp-R
                     /note="Ampicillin resistance gene, reverse primer"
     rep_origin      7938..8526
                     /direction=RIGHT
                     /label=ori
                     /note="high-copy-number ColE1/pMB1/pBR322/pUC origin of
                     replication"
     primer_bind     8427..8446
                     /label=pBR322ori-F
                     /note="pBR322 origin, forward primer"
     promoter        8588..8828
                     /label=U6 promoter
                     /note="RNA polymerase III promoter for human U6 snRNA"
     primer_bind     8588..8608
                     /label=hU6-F
                     /note="Human U6 promoter, forward primer"
     primer_bind     8759..8778
                     /label=LKO.1 5'
                     /note="Human U6 promoter, forward primer"
     misc_RNA        8855..8930
                     /label=gRNA scaffold
                     /note="guide RNA scaffold for the Streptococcus pyogenes
                     CRISPR/Cas9 system"
     CDS             complement(9016..9321)
                     /codon_start=1
                     /gene="lacZ fragment"
                     /product="LacZ-alpha fragment of beta-galactosidase"
                     /label=lacZ-alpha
                     /translation="MTMITPSAQLTLTKGNKSWRTSRGGPVPNSPYSESYYARSLAVVL
                     QRRDWENPGVTQLNRLAAHPPFASWRNSEEARTDRPSQQLRSLNGEWDAPCSGAGL"
     primer_bind     9171..9193
                     /label=M13/pUC Forward
                     /note="In lacZ gene"
     primer_bind     9185..9202
                     /label=M13 Forward
                     /note="In lacZ gene. Also called M13-F20 or M13 (-21)
                     Forward"
     primer_bind     9186..9202
                     /label=M13 fwd
                     /note="common sequencing primer, one of multiple similar
                     variants"
     primer_bind     9212..9231
                     /label=T7
                     /note="T7 promoter, forward primer"
     promoter        9212..9230
                     /label=T7 promoter
                     /note="promoter for bacteriophage T7 RNA polymerase"
     primer_bind     complement(9278..9298)
                     /label=T3
                     /note="T3 promoter, forward primer"
     promoter        complement(9278..9296)
                     /label=T3 promoter
                     /note="promoter for bacteriophage T3 RNA polymerase"
     primer_bind     complement(9317..9333)
                     /label=M13 rev
                     /note="common sequencing primer, one of multiple similar
                     variants"
     primer_bind     complement(9317..9333)
                     /label=M13 Reverse
                     /note="In lacZ gene. Also called M13-rev"
     primer_bind     complement(9330..9352)
                     /label=M13/pUC Reverse
                     /note="In lacZ gene"
     protein_bind    9341..9357
                     /label=lac operator
                     /bound_moiety="lac repressor encoded by lacI"
                     /note="The lac repressor binds to the lac operator to
                     inhibit transcription in E. coli. This inhibition can be
                     relieved by adding lactose or
                     isopropyl-beta-D-thiogalactopyranoside (IPTG)."
     promoter        complement(9365..9395)
                     /label=lac promoter
                     /note="promoter for the E. coli lac operon"
     protein_bind    9410..9431
                     /label=CAP binding site
                     /bound_moiety="E. coli catabolite activator protein"
                     /note="CAP binding activates transcription in the presence
                     of cAMP."
ORIGIN
        1 aggtacccgt tacataactt acggtaaatg gcccgcctgg ctgaccgccc aacgaccccc
       61 gcccattgac gtcaatagta acgccaatag ggactttcca ttgacgtcaa tgggtggagt
      121 atttacggta aactgcccac ttggcagtac atcaagtgta tcatatgcca agtacgcccc
      181 ctattgacgt caatgacggt aaatggcccg cctggcattg tgcccagtac atgaccttat
      241 gggactttcc tacttggcag tacatctacg tattagtcat cgctattacc atggtcgagg
      301 tgagccccac gttctgcttc actctcccca tctccccccc ctccccaccc ccaattttgt
      361 atttatttat tttttaatta ttttgtgcag cgatgggggc gggggggggg ggggggcgcg
      421 cgccaggcgg ggcggggcgg ggcgaggggc ggggcggggc gaggcggaga ggtgcggcgg
      481 cagccaatca gagcggcgcg ctccgaaagt ttccttttat ggcgaggcgg cggcggcggc
      541 ggccctataa aaagcgaagc gcgcggcggg cgggagtcgc tgcgacgctg ccttcgcccc
      601 gtgccccgct ccgccgccgc ctcgcgccgc ccgccccggc tctgactgac cgcgttactc
      661 ccacaggtga gcgggcggga cggcccttct cctccgggct gtaattagct gagcaagagg
      721 taagggttta agggatggtt ggttggtggg gtattaatgt ttaattacct ggagcacctg
      781 cctgaaatca ctttttttca ggttggaccg gtgccaccat gcctaagaag aagcggaagg
      841 tgagctccca actcgtgaag agtgaacttg aggagaaaaa gtcggagctg cggcacaaat
      901 tgaaatacgt accgcatgaa tacatcgaac ttatcgaaat tgctaggaac tcgactcaag
      961 acagaatcct tgagatgaag gtaatggagt tctttatgaa ggtttatgga taccgaggga
     1021 agcatctcgg tggatcacga aaacccgacg gagcaatcta tacggtgggg agcccgattg
     1081 attacggagt gatcgtcgac acgaaagcct acagcggtgg gtacaatctt cccatcgggc
     1141 aggcagatga gatgcaacgt tatgtcgaag aaaatcagac caggaacaaa cacatcaatc
     1201 caaatgagtg gtggaaagtg tatccttcat cagtgaccga gtttaagttt ttgtttgtct
     1261 ctgggcattt caaaggcaac tataaggccc agctcacacg gttgaatcac attacgaact
     1321 gcaatggtgc ggttttgtcc gtagaggaac tgctcattgg tggagaaatg atcaaagcgg
     1381 gaactctgac actggaagaa gtcagacgca agtttaacaa tggcgagatc aatttcggtg
     1441 gcggtggatc cgacaagaag tacagcatcg gcctggccat cggcaccaac tctgtgggct
     1501 gggccgtgat caccgacgag tacaaggtgc ccagcaagaa attcaaggtg ctgggcaaca
     1561 ccgaccggca cagcatcaag aagaacctga tcggagccct gctgttcgac agcggcgaaa
     1621 cagccgaggc cacccggctg aagagaaccg ccagaagaag atacaccaga cggaagaacc
     1681 ggatctgcta tctgcaagag atcttcagca acgagatggc caaggtggac gacagcttct
     1741 tccacagact ggaagagtcc ttcctggtgg aagaggataa gaagcacgag cggcacccca
     1801 tcttcggcaa catcgtggac gaggtggcct accacgagaa gtaccccacc atctaccacc
     1861 tgagaaagaa actggtggac agcaccgaca aggccgacct gcggctgatc tatctggccc
     1921 tggcccacat gatcaagttc cggggccact tcctgatcga gggcgacctg aaccccgaca
     1981 acagcgacgt ggacaagctg ttcatccagc tggtgcagac ctacaaccag ctgttcgagg
     2041 aaaaccccat caacgccagc ggcgtggacg ccaaggccat cctgtctgcc agactgagca
     2101 agagcagacg gctggaaaat ctgatcgccc agctgcccgg cgagaagaag aatggcctgt
     2161 tcggaaacct gattgccctg agcctgggcc tgacccccaa cttcaagagc aacttcgacc
     2221 tggccgagga tgccaaactg cagctgagca aggacaccta cgacgacgac ctggacaacc
     2281 tgctggccca gatcggcgac cagtacgccg acctgtttct ggccgccaag aacctgtccg
     2341 acgccatcct gctgagcgac atcctgagag tgaacaccga gatcaccaag gcccccctga
     2401 gcgcctctat gatcaagaga tacgacgagc accaccagga cctgaccctg ctgaaagctc
     2461 tcgtgcggca gcagctgcct gagaagtaca aagagatttt cttcgaccag agcaagaacg
     2521 gctacgccgg ctacattgac ggcggagcca gccaggaaga gttctacaag ttcatcaagc
     2581 ccatcctgga aaagatggac ggcaccgagg aactgctcgt gaagctgaac agagaggacc
     2641 tgctgcggaa gcagcggacc ttcgacaacg gcagcatccc ccaccagatc cacctgggag
     2701 agctgcacgc cattctgcgg cggcaggaag atttttaccc attcctgaag gacaaccggg
     2761 aaaagatcga gaagatcctg accttccgca tcccctacta cgtgggccct ctggccaggg
     2821 gaaacagcag attcgcctgg atgaccagaa agagcgagga aaccatcacc ccctggaact
     2881 tcgaggaagt ggtggacaag ggcgcttccg cccagagctt catcgagcgg atgaccaact
     2941 tcgataagaa cctgcccaac gagaaggtgc tgcccaagca cagcctgctg tacgagtact
     3001 tcaccgtgta taacgagctg accaaagtga aatacgtgac cgagggaatg agaaagcccg
     3061 ccttcctgag cggcgagcag aaaaaggcca tcgtggacct gctgttcaag accaaccgga
     3121 aagtgaccgt gaagcagctg aaagaggact acttcaagaa aatcgagtgc ttcgactccg
     3181 tggaaatctc cggcgtggaa gatcggttca acgcctccct gggcacatac cacgatctgc
     3241 tgaaaattat caaggacaag gacttcctgg acaatgagga aaacgaggac attctggaag
     3301 atatcgtgct gaccctgaca ctgtttgagg acagagagat gatcgaggaa cggctgaaaa
     3361 cctatgccca cctgttcgac gacaaagtga tgaagcagct gaagcggcgg agatacaccg
     3421 gctggggcag gctgagccgg aagctgatca acggcatccg ggacaagcag tccggcaaga
     3481 caatcctgga tttcctgaag tccgacggct tcgccaacag aaacttcatg cagctgatcc
     3541 acgacgacag cctgaccttt aaagaggaca tccagaaagc ccaggtgtcc ggccagggcg
     3601 atagcctgca cgagcacatt gccaatctgg ccggcagccc cgccattaag aagggcatcc
     3661 tgcagacagt gaaggtggtg gacgagctcg tgaaagtgat gggccggcac aagcccgaga
     3721 acatcgtgat cgaaatggcc agagagaacc agaccaccca gaagggacag aagaacagcc
     3781 gcgagagaat gaagcggatc gaagagggca tcaaagagct gggcagccag atcctgaaag
     3841 aacaccccgt ggaaaacacc cagctgcaga acgagaagct gtacctgtac tacctgcaga
     3901 atgggcggga tatgtacgtg gaccaggaac tggacatcaa ccggctgtcc gactacgatg
     3961 tggacgccat cgtgcctcag agctttctga aggacgactc catcgacaac aaggtgctga
     4021 ccagaagcga caagaaccgg ggcaagagcg acaacgtgcc ctccgaagag gtcgtgaaga
     4081 agatgaagaa ctactggcgg cagctgctga acgccaagct gattacccag agaaagttcg
     4141 acaatctgac caaggccgag agaggcggcc tgagcgaact ggataaggcc ggcttcatca
     4201 agagacagct ggtggaaacc cggcagatca caaagcacgt ggcacagatc ctggactccc
     4261 ggatgaacac taagtacgac gagaatgaca agctgatccg ggaagtgaaa gtgatcaccc
     4321 tgaagtccaa gctggtgtcc gatttccgga aggatttcca gttttacaaa gtgcgcgaga
     4381 tcaacaacta ccaccacgcc cacgacgcct acctgaacgc cgtcgtggga accgccctga
     4441 tcaaaaagta ccctaagctg gaaagcgagt tcgtgtacgg cgactacaag gtgtacgacg
     4501 tgcggaagat gatcgccaag agcgagcagg aaatcggcaa ggctaccgcc aagtacttct
     4561 tctacagcaa catcatgaac tttttcaaga ccgagattac cctggccaac ggcgagatcc
     4621 ggaagcggcc tctgatcgag acaaacggcg aaaccgggga gatcgtgtgg gataagggcc
     4681 gggattttgc caccgtgcgg aaagtgctga gcatgcccca agtgaatatc gtgaaaaaga
     4741 ccgaggtgca gacaggcggc ttcagcaaag agtctatcct gcccaagagg aacagcgata
     4801 agctgatcgc cagaaagaag gactgggacc ctaagaagta cggcggcttc gacagcccca
     4861 ccgtggccta ttctgtgctg gtggtggcca aagtggaaaa gggcaagtcc aagaaactga
     4921 agagtgtgaa agagctgctg gggatcacca tcatggaaag aagcagcttc gagaagaatc
     4981 ccatcgactt tctggaagcc aagggctaca aagaagtgaa aaaggacctg atcatcaagc
     5041 tgcctaagta ctccctgttc gagctggaaa acggccggaa gagaatgctg gcctctgccg
     5101 gcgaactgca gaagggaaac gaactggccc tgccctccaa atatgtgaac ttcctgtacc
     5161 tggccagcca ctatgagaag ctgaagggct cccccgagga taatgagcag aaacagctgt
     5221 ttgtggaaca gcacaagcac tacctggacg agatcatcga gcagatcagc gagttctcca
     5281 agagagtgat cctggccgac gctaatctgg acaaagtgct gtccgcctac aacaagcacc
     5341 gggataagcc catcagagag caggccgaga atatcatcca cctgtttacc ctgaccaatc
     5401 tgggagcccc tgccgccttc aagtactttg acaccaccat cgaccggaag aggtacacca
     5461 gcaccaaaga ggtgctggac gccaccctga tccaccagag catcaccggc ctgtacgaga
     5521 cacggatcga cctgtctcag ctgggaggcg acaaaaggcc ggcggccacg aaaaaggccg
     5581 gccaggcaaa aaagaaaaag taagaattcc tagagctcgc tgatcagcct cgactgtgcc
     5641 ttctagttgc cagccatctg ttgtttgccc ctcccccgtg ccttccttga ccctggaagg
     5701 tgccactccc actgtccttt cctaataaaa tgaggaaatt gcatcgcatt gtctgagtag
     5761 gtgtcattct attctggggg gtggggtggg gcaggacagc aagggggagg attgggaaga
     5821 gaatagcagg catgctgggg agcggccgca ggaaccccta gtgatggagt tggccactcc
     5881 ctctctgcgc gctcgctcgc tcactgaggc cgggcgacca aaggtcgccc gacgcccggg
     5941 ctttgcccgg gcggcctcag tgagcgagcg agcgcgcagc tgcctgcagg ggcgcctgat
     6001 gcggtatttt ctccttacgc atctgtgcgg tatttcacac cgcatannnn nnnnnnnnnn
     6061 nnnnnnnnnn nnnnnnnnnn nnnnnnnnnn nnnnnnnnnn nnnnnnnnnn nnnnnnnnnn
     6121 nnnnnnnnnn nnnnnnnnnn nnnnnnnnnn nnnnnnnnnn nnnnnnnnnn nnnnnnnnnn
     6181 nnnnnnnncn nnnnnnnnnn nnnnnnnnnn nnnnnnnnnn nnnnnnnnnn nnnnnnnnnn
     6241 nnnnnnnnnn nnnnnnnnnn nnnnnnnnnn nnnnnnnnnn nnnnnnnnnn nnnnnnnnnn
     6301 nnnnnnnnnn nnnnnnnnnn nnnnnnnnnn cctttgacgt tggagtccac gttctttaat
     6361 agtggactct tgttccaaac tggaacaaca ctcaacccta tctcgggcta ttcttttgat
     6421 ttataaggga ttttgccgat ttcggcctat tggttaaaaa atgagctgat ttaacaaaaa
     6481 tttaacgcga attttaacaa aatattaacg tttacaattt tatggtgcac tctcagtaca
     6541 atctgctctg atgccgcata gttaagccag ccccgacacc cgccaacacc cgctgacgcg
     6601 ccctgacggg cttgtctgct cccggcatcc gcttacagac aagctgtgac cgtctccggg
     6661 agctgcatgt gtcagaggtt ttcaccgtca tcaccgaaac gcgcgagacg aaagggcctc
     6721 gtgatacgcc tatttttata ggttaatgtc atgataataa tggtttctta gacgtcaggt
     6781 ggcacttttc ggggaaatgt gcgcggaacc cctatttgtt tatttttcta aatacattca
     6841 aatatgtatc cgctcatgag acaataaccc tgataaatgc ttcaataata ttgaaaaagg
     6901 aagagtatga gtattcaaca tttccgtgtc gcccttattc ccttttttgc ggcattttgc
     6961 cttcctgttt ttgctcaccc agaaacgctg gtgaaagtaa aagatgctga agatcagttg
     7021 ggtgcacgag tgggttacat cgaactggat ctcaacagcg gtaagatcct tgagagtttt
     7081 cgccccgaag aacgttttcc aatgatgagc acttttaaag ttctgctatg tggcgcggta
     7141 ttatcccgta ttgacgccgg gcaagagcaa ctcggtcgcc gcatacacta ttctcagaat
     7201 gacttggttg agtactcacc agtcacagaa aagcatctta cggatggcat gacagtaaga
     7261 gaattatgca gtgctgccat aaccatgagt gataacactg cggccaactt acttctgaca
     7321 acgatcggag gaccgaagga gctaaccgct tttttgcaca acatggggga tcatgtaact
     7381 cgccttgatc gttgggaacc ggagctgaat gaagccatac caaacgacga gcgtgacacc
     7441 acgatgcctg tagcaatggc aacaacgttg cgcaaactat taactggcga actacttact
     7501 ctagcttccc ggcaacaatt aatagactgg atggaggcgg ataaagttgc aggaccactt
     7561 ctgcgctcgg cccttccggc tggctggttt attgctgata aatctggagc cggtgagcgt
     7621 ggaagccgcg gtatcattgc agcactgggg ccagatggta agccctcccg tatcgtagtt
     7681 atctacacga cggggagtca ggcaactatg gatgaacgaa atagacagat cgctgagata
     7741 ggtgcctcac tgattaagca ttggtaactg tcagaccaag tttactcata tatactttag
     7801 attgatttaa aacttcattt ttaatttaaa aggatctagg tgaagatcct ttttgataat
     7861 ctcatgacca aaatccctta acgtgagttt tcgttccact gagcgtcaga ccccgtagaa
     7921 aagatcaaag gatcttcttg agatcctttt tttctgcgcg taatctgctg cttgcaaaca
     7981 aaaaaaccac cgctaccagc ggtggtttgt ttgccggatc aagagctacc aactcttttt
     8041 ccgaaggtaa ctggcttcag cagagcgcag ataccaaata ctgtccttct agtgtagccg
     8101 tagttaggcc accacttcaa gaactctgta gcaccgccta catacctcgc tctgctaatc
     8161 ctgttaccag tggctgctgc cagtggcgat aagtcgtgtc ttaccgggtt ggactcaaga
     8221 cgatagttac cggataaggc gcagcggtcg ggctgaacgg ggggttcgtg cacacagccc
     8281 agcttggagc gaacgaccta caccgaactg agatacctac agcgtgagct atgagaaagc
     8341 gccacgcttc ccgaagggag aaaggcggac aggtatccgg taagcggcag ggtcggaaca
     8401 ggagagcgca cgagggagct tccaggggga aacgcctggt atctttatag tcctgtcggg
     8461 tttcgccacc tctgacttga gcgtcgattt ttgtgatgct cgtcaggggg gcggagccta
     8521 tggaaaaacg ccagcaacgc ggccttttta cggttcctgg ccttttgctg gccttttgct
     8581 cacatgtgag ggcctatttc ccatgattcc ttcatatttg catatacgat acaaggctgt
     8641 tagagagata attggaatta atttgactgt aaacacaaag atattagtac aaaatacgtg
     8701 acgtagaaag taataatttc ttgggtagtt tgcagtttta aaattatgtt ttaaaatgga
     8761 ctatcatatg cttaccgtaa cttgaaagta tttcgatttc ttggctttat atatcttgtg
     8821 gaaaggacga aacaccgggt cttcgagaag acctgtttta gagctagaaa tagcaagtta
     8881 aaataaggct agtccgttat caacttgaaa aagtggcacc gagtcggtgc ttttttgttt
     8941 tagagctaga aatagcaagt taaaataagg ctagtccgtt tttagcgcgt gcgccaattc
     9001 tgcagacaaa tggctctaga gaccggcgcc gctacagggc gcgtcccatt cgccattcag
     9061 gctgcgcaac tgttgggaag ggcgatcggt gcgggcctct tcgctattac gccagctggc
     9121 gaaaggggga tgtgctgcaa ggcgattaag ttgggtaacg ccagggtttt cccagtcacg
     9181 acgttgtaaa acgacggcca gtgagcgcgc gtaatacgac tcactatagg gcgaattggg
     9241 taccgggccc cccctcgagg tcctccagct tttgttccct ttagtgaggg ttaattgcgc
     9301 gcttggcgta atcatggtca tagctgtttc ctgtgtgaaa ttgttatccg ctcacaattc
     9361 cacacaacat acgagccgga agcataaagt gtaaagcctg gggtgcctaa tgagtgagct
     9421 aactcacatt aattgcgttg cgctcactgc ccgctttcca ccggtggtct ctctag
//
