>Addgene plasmid #63603 | pX330A_FokI-1x3 | addgene partial sequence | sequence record 113813 | M13pUC-Fwd 5'-CCCAGTCACGACGTTGTAAAACG-3'
ACTCACTATAGGGCGAATTGGGTACCGGGCCCCCCCTCGAGGTCCTCCAGCTTTTGTTCCCTTTAGTGAG
GGTTAATTGCGCGCTTGGCGTAATCATGGTCATAGCTGTTTCCTGTGTGAAATTGTTATCCGCTCACAAT
TCCACACAACATACGAGCCGGAAGCATAAAGTGTAAAGCCTGGGGTGCCTAATGAGTGAGCTAACTCACA
TTAATTGCGTTGCGCTCACTGCCCGCTTTCCACCGGTGGTCTCTCTAGAGGTACCCGTTACATAACTTAC
GGTAAATGGCCCGCCTGGCTGACCGCCCAACGACCCCCGCCCATTGACGTCAATAGTAACGCCAATAGGG
ACTTTCCATTGACGTCAATGGGTGGAGTATTTACGGTAAACTGCCCACTTGGCAGTACATCAAGTGTATC
ATATGCCAAGTACGCCCCCTATTGACGTCAATGACGGTAAATGGCCCGCCTGGCATTGTGCCCAGTACAT
GACCTTATGGGACTTTCCTACTTGGCAGTACATCTACGTATTAGTCATCGCTATTACCATGGTCGAGGTG
AGCCCCACGTTCTGCTTCACTCTCCCCATCTCCCCCCCCTCCCCACCCCCAATTTTG
