>Addgene plasmid #63603 | pX330A_FokI-1x3 | addgene partial sequence | sequence record 113880 | hSpCas9-R1 5'-CGCTCGTGCTTCTTATCCTC-3'
AGCTGTCGTCCACCTTGGCCATCTCGTTGCTGAAGATCTCTTGCAGATAGCAGATCCGGTTCTTCCGTCT
GGTGTATCTTCTTCTGGCGGTTCTCTTCAGCCGGGTGGCCTCGGCTGTTTCGCCGCTGTCGAACAGCAGG
GCTCCGATCAGGTTCTTCTTGATGCTGTGCCGGTCGGTGTTGCCCAGCACCTTGAATTTCTTGCTGGGCA
CCTTGTACTCGTCGGTGATCACGGCCCAGCCCACAGAGTTGGTGCCGATGGCCAGGCCGATGCTGTACTT
CTTGTCGGATCCACCGCCACCGAAATTGATCTCGCCATTGTTAAACTTGCGTCTGACTTCTTCCAGTGTC
AGAGTTCCCGCTTTGATCATTTCTCCACCAATGAGCAGTTCCTCTACGGACAAAACCGCACCATTGCAGT
TCGTAATGTGATTCAACCGTGTGAGCTGGGCCTTATAGTTGCCTTTGAAATGCCCAGAGACAAACAAAAA
CTTAAACTCGGTCACTGATGAAGGATACACTTTCCACCACTCATTTGGATTGATGTGTTTGTTCCTGGTC
TGATTTTCTTCGACATAACGTTGCATCTCATCTGCCTGCCCGATGGGAAGATTGTACCCACCGCTGTAGG
CTTTCGTGTCGACGATCACTCCGTAATCAATCGGGCTCCCCACCGTATAGATTGCTCCGTCGGGTTTTCG
TGATCCACCGAGATGCTTCCCTCGGTATCCATAAACCTTCATAAAGAACTCCATTACCTTCATCTCAAGG
ATTCTGTCTTGAGTCGAGTTCCTAGCAATTTCGATAAGTTCGATGTATTCATGCGGTACGTATTTCAATT
TGTGCCGCAGCTCCGACTTTTTCTCCTCAAGTTCACTCTTCACGAGTTGGGA
